>Addgene plasmid #112790 | pTU1-D-yckABD | depositor full sequence | sequence record 212548 | pTU1-D-yckABD sequence 2655 bps
CGTCTCAGAAGCCATTGAATCGTTCCCGTTATGTCATAAAAGGCATTGGTTATACACTGCTCATCTCTTT
TGTAAGCATGTTTGCGGGAACTGTGATCGGCCTGTTCATATCACTCGCCAGAATGTCTAAACTTGCTTTG
TTAAGATGGCCGGCGAAGCTCTATATCTCATTTATGCGAGGCGTTCCGATTTTGGTGATTTTGTTTATCC
TTTATTTCGGGTTTCCTTATATCGGCATTGAATTTTCCGCTGTCACGGCTGCTTTAATCGGCTTTAGCCT
AAACAGCGCCGCCTACATTGCGGAAATTAACCGTTCAGCCATTTCATCCGTCGAAAAAGGACAGTGGGAA
GCCGCATCCTCGCTGGGTCTTTCCTATTGGCAGACGATGAGGGGCATCATTTTGCCGCAATCGATACGTA
TTGCGCTGCCTCCGCTTGCCAATGTATTGCTCGACTTGATCAAGGCGTCCTCTCTCGCTGCGATGATTAC
AGTGCCGGAATTGCTCCAGCATGCGAAAATCATCGGGGGCAGAGAGTTTGATTATATGACCATGTATATT
CTGACCGCTCTCATTTATTGTTAGAGAGACGCTGCAGGCTTCCTCGCTCACTGACTCGCTGCGCTCGGTC
GTTCGGCTGCGGCGAGCGGTATCAGCTCACTCAAAGGCGGTAATACGGTTATCCACAGAATCAGGGGATA
ACGCAGGAAAGAACATGTGAGCAAAAGGCCAGCAAAAGGCCAGGAACCGTAAAAAGGCCGCGTTGCTGGC
GTTTTTCCATAGGCTCCGCCCCCCTGACGAGCATCACAAAAATCGACGCTCAAGTCAGAGGTGGCGAAAC
CCGACAGGACTATAAAGATACCAGGCGTTTCCCCCTGGAAGCTCCCTCGTGCGCTCTCCTGTTCCGACCC
TGCCGCTTACCGGATACCTGTCCGCCTTTCTCCCTTCGGGAAGCGTGGCGCTTTCTCATAGCTCACGCTG
TAGGTATCTCAGTTCGGTGTAGGTCGTTCGCTCCAAGCTGGGCTGTGTGCACGAACCCCCCGTTCAGCCC
GACCGCTGCGCCTTATCCGGTAACTATCGTCTTGAGTCCAACCCGGTAAGACACGACTTATCGCCACTGG
CAGCAGCCACTGGTAACAGGATTAGCAGAGCGAGGTATGTAGGCGGTGCTACAGAGTTCTTGAAGTGGTG
GCCTAACTACGGCTACACTAGAAGGACAGTATTTGGTATCTGCGCTCTGCTGAAGCCAGTTACCTTCGGA
AAAAGAGTTGGTAGCTCTTGATCCGGCAAACAAACCACCGCTGGTAGCGGTGGTTTTTTTGTTTGCAAGC
AGCAGATTACGCGCAGAAAAAAAGGATCTCAAGAAGATCCTTTGATCTTTTCTACGGGGTCTGACGCTCA
GTGGAACGAAAACTCACGTTAAGGGATTTTGGTCATGAGATTATCAAAAAGGATCTTCACCTAGATCCTT
TTAAATTAAAAATGAAGTTTTAAATCAATCTAAAGTATATATGAGTAAACTTGGTCTGACAGTTACCAAT
GCTTAATCAGTGAGGCACCTATCTCAGCGATCTGTCTATTTCGTTCATCCATAGTTGCCTGACTCCCCGT
CGTGTAGATAACTACGATACGGGAGGGCTTACCATCTGGCCCCAGTGCTGCAATGATACCGCGAGAGCCA
CGCTCACCGGCTCCAGATTTATCAGCAATAAACCAGCCAGCCGGAAGGGCCGAGCGCAGAAGTGGTCCTG
CAACTTTATCCGCCTCCATCCAGTCTATTAATTGTTGCCGGGAAGCTAGAGTAAGTAGTTCGCCAGTTAA
TAGTTTGCGCAACGTTGTTGCCATTGCTACAGGCATCGTGGTGTCACGCTCGTCGTTTGGTATGGCTTCA
TTCAGCTCCGGTTCCCAACGATCAAGGCGAGTTACATGATCCCCCATGTTGTGCAAAAAAGCGGTTAGCT
CCTTCGGTCCTCCGATCGTTGTCAGAAGTAAGTTGGCCGCAGTGTTATCACTCATGGTTATGGCAGCACT
GCATAATTCTCTTACTGTCATGCCATCCGTAAGATGCTTTTCTGTGACTGGTGAGTACTCAACCAAGTCA
TTCTGAGAATAGTGTATGCGGCGACCGAGTTGCTCTTGCCCGGCGTCAATACGGGATAATACCGCGCCAC
ATAGCAGAACTTTAAAAGTGCTCATCATTGGAAAACGTTCTTCGGGGCGAAAACTCTCAAGGATCTTACC
GCTGTTGAGATCCAGTTCGATGTAACCCACTCGTGCACCCAACTGATCTTCAGCATCTTTTACTTTCACC
AGCGTTTCTGGGTGAGCAAAAACAGGAAGGCAAAATGCCGCAAAAAAGGGAATAAGGGCGACACGGAAAT
GTTGAATACTCATACTCTTCCTTTTTCAATATTATTGAAGCATTTATCAGGGTTATTGTCTCATGAGCGG
ATACATATTTGAATGTATTTAGAAAAATAAACAAATAGGGGTTCCGCGCACATTTCCCCGAAAAGTGCCA
CCTGACGTCTAAGAAACCATTATTATCATGACATTAACCTATAAAAATAGGCGTATCACGAGGCAGAATT
TCAGATAAAAAAAATCCTTAGCTTTCGCTAAGGATGATTTCTGGAATTCGCGGCCGCTTCTAGAA
Features (pLannotate 1.2.2; 6 found; start..end, strand, type, name):
     30..578     +  CDS            tcyL (fragment): TCYL_ECOLI - Also known as yecS. Experimental evidence at protein level: Swiss-Prot protein existence level 1. Part of the ABC transporter complex TcyJLN involved in L- cystine import (PubMed:25139244, PubMed:20351115, PubMed:25837721, PubMed:26350134). This high affinity cystine transporter is involved in resistance to oxidative stress by forming a L-cysteine/L-cystine shuttle system with the EamA transporter, which exports L-cysteine as reducing equivalents to the periplasm to prevent the cells from oxidative stress. Exported L-cysteine can reduce the periplasmic hydrogen peroxide to water,
    774..1362    -  rep_origin     ori: high-copy-number ColE1/pMB1/pBR322/pUC origin of replication
   1533..2393    -  CDS            AmpR: β-lactamase; bla; confers resistance to ampicillin, carbenicillin, and related antibiotics
   2394..2498    -  promoter       AmpR promoter: bla
   2588..2631    -  terminator     bacterial terminator: putative bacterial transcription terminator
   2634..2653    +  misc_feature   BioBrick prefix: BioBrick prefix for parts that start with "ATG"
