>Addgene plasmid #112790 | pTU1-D-yckABD | addgene full sequence | sequence record 218386 | Addgene NGS Result
CGTCTCAGAAGCCATTGAATCGTTCCCTTATGTCATAAAAGGCATTGGTTATACACTGCTCATCTCTTTT
GTAAGCATGTTTGCGGGAACTGTGATCGGCCTGTTCATATCACTCGCCAGAATGTCTAAACTTGCTTTGT
TAAGATGGCCGGCGAAGCTCTATATCTCATTTATGCGAGGCGTTCCGATTTTGGTGATTTTGTTTATCCT
TTATTTCGGGTTTCCTTATATCGGCATTGAATTTTCCGCTGTCACGGCTGCTTTAATCGGCTTTAGCCTA
AACAGCGCCGCCTACATTGCGGAAATTAACCGTTCAGCCATTTCATCCGTCGAAAAAGGACAGTGGGAAG
CCGCATCCTCGCTGGGTCTTTCCTATTGGCAGACGATGAGGGGCATCATTTTGCCGCAATCGATACGTAT
TGCGCTGCCTCCGCTTGCCAATGTATTGCTCGACTTGATCAAGGCGTCCTCTCTCGCTGCGATGATTACA
GTGCCGGAATTGCTCCAGCATGCGAAAATCATCGGGGGCAGAGAGTTTGATTATATGACCATGTATATTC
TGACCGCTCTCATTTATTGTTAGAGAGACGCTGCAGGCTTCCTCGCTCACTGACTCGCTGCGCTCGGTCG
TTCGGCTGCGGCGAGCGGTATCAGCTCACTCAAAGGCGGTAATACGGTTATCCACAGAATCAGGGGATAA
CGCAGGAAAGAACATGTGAGCAAAAGGCCAGCAAAAGGCCAGGAACCGTAAAAAGGCCGCGTTGCTGGCG
TTTTTCCACAGGCTCCGCCCCCCTGACGAGCATCACAAAAATCGACGCTCAAGTCAGAGGTGGCGAAACC
CGACAGGACTATAAAGATACCAGGCGTTTCCCCCTGGAAGCTCCCTCGTGCGCTCTCCTGTTCCGACCCT
GCCGCTTACCGGATACCTGTCCGCCTTTCTCCCTTCGGGAAGCGTGGCGCTTTCTCATAGCTCACGCTGT
AGGTATCTCAGTTCGGTGTAGGTCGTTCGCTCCAAGCTGGGCTGTGTGCACGAACCCCCCGTTCAGCCCG
ACCGCTGCGCCTTATCCGGTAACTATCGTCTTGAGTCCAACCCGGTAAGACACGACTTATCGCCACTGGC
AGCAGCCACTGGTAACAGGATTAGCAGAGCGAGGTATGTAGGCGGTGCTACAGAGTTCTTGAAGTGGTGG
CCTAACTACGGCTACACTAGAAGAACAGTATTTGGTATCTGCGCTCTGCTGAAGCCAGTTACCTTCGGAA
AAAGAGTTGGTAGCTCTTGATCCGGCAAACAAACCACCGCTGGTAGCGGTGGTTTTTTTGTTTGCAAGCA
GCAGATTACGCGCAGAAAAAAAGGATCTCAAGAAGATCCTTTGATCTTTTCTACGGGGTCTGACGCTCAG
TGGAACGAAAACTCACGTTAAGGGATTTTGGTCATGAGATTATCAAAAAGGATCTTCACCTAGATCCTTT
TAAATTAAAAATGAAGTTTTAAATCAATCTAAAGTATATATGAGTAAACTTGGTCTGACAGTTACCAATG
CTTAATCAGTGAGGCACCTATCTCAGCGATCTGTCTATTTCGTTCATCCATAGTTGCCTGACTCCCCGTC
GTGTAGATAACTACGATACGGGAGGGCTTACCATCTGGCCCCAGTGCTGCAATGATACCGCGAGAGCCAC
GCTCACCGGCTCCAGATTTATCAGCAATAAACCAGCCAGCCGGAAGGGCCGAGCGCAGAAGTGGTCCTGC
AACTTTATCCGCCTCCATCCAGTCTATTAATTGTTGCCGGGAAGCTAGAGTAAGTAGTTCGCCAGTTAAT
AGTTTGCGCAACGTTGTTGCCATTGCTACAGGCATCGTGGTGTCACGCTCGTCGTTTGGTATGGCTTCAT
TCAGCTCCGGTTCCCAACGATCAAGGCGAGTTACATGATCCCCCATGTTGTGCAAAAAAGCGGTTAGCTC
CTTCGGTCCTCCGATCGTTGTCAGAAGTAAGTTGGCCGCAGTGTTATCACTCATGGTTATGGCAGCACTG
CATAATTCTCTTACTGTCATGCCATCCGTAAGATGCTTTTCTGTGACTGGTGAGTACTCAACCAAGTCAT
TCTGAGAATAGTGTATGCGGCGACCGAGTTGCTCTTGCCCGGCGTCAATACGGGATAATACCGCGCCACA
TAGCAGAACTTTAAAAGTGCTCATCATTGGAAAACGTTCTTCGGGGCGAAAACTCTCAAGGATCTTACCG
CTGTTGAGATCCAGTTCGATGTAACCCACTCGTGCACCCAACTGATCTTCAGCATCTTTTACTTTCACCA
GCGTTTCTGGGTGAGCAAAAACAGGAAGGCAAAATGCCGCAAAAAAGGGAATAAGGGCGACACGGAAATG
TTGAATACTCATACTCTTCCTTTTTCAATATTATTGAAGCATTTATCAGGGTTATTGTCTCATGAGCGGA
TACATATTTGAATGTATTTAGAAAAATAAACAAATAGGGGTTCCGCGCACATTTCCCCGAAAAGTGCCAC
CTGACGTCTAAGAAACCATTATTATCATGACATTAACCTATAAAAATAGGCGTATCACGAGGCAGAATTT
CAGATAAAAAAAATCCTTAGCTTTCGCTAAGGATGATTTCTGGAATTCGCGGCCGCTTCTAGAA
Features (pLannotate 1.2.2; 6 found; start..end, strand, type, name):
     14..577     +  CDS            tcyL (fragment): TCYL_ECOLI - Also known as yecS. Experimental evidence at protein level: Swiss-Prot protein existence level 1. Part of the ABC transporter complex TcyJLN involved in L- cystine import (PubMed:25139244, PubMed:20351115, PubMed:25837721, PubMed:26350134). This high affinity cystine transporter is involved in resistance to oxidative stress by forming a L-cysteine/L-cystine shuttle system with the EamA transporter, which exports L-cysteine as reducing equivalents to the periplasm to prevent the cells from oxidative stress. Exported L-cysteine can reduce the periplasmic hydrogen peroxide to water,
    773..1361    -  rep_origin     ori: high-copy-number ColE1/pMB1/pBR322/pUC origin of replication
   1532..2392    -  CDS            AmpR: β-lactamase; bla; confers resistance to ampicillin, carbenicillin, and related antibiotics
   2393..2497    -  promoter       AmpR promoter: bla
   2587..2630    -  terminator     bacterial terminator: putative bacterial transcription terminator
   2633..2652    +  misc_feature   BioBrick prefix: BioBrick prefix for parts that start with "ATG"
