[The description below was written by a language model from this plasmid's Addgene catalogue record and pLannotate feature annotations shown in this document.]
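Description:
pTU1-D-yckABD is a high-copy E. coli plasmid from the BacilloFlex modular DNA assembly toolkit for Bacillus subtilis. It is built on the iGEM BioBrick backbone pSB1A2. It replicates through a ColE1/pUC-type origin and is selected with ampicillin via the β-lactamase gene and its native bla promoter. A putative bacterial terminator and a BioBrick prefix remnant flank the cloning region, as expected for this backbone. Although it is catalogued as a bacterial expression vector, no promoter driving the insert is annotated, and the plasmid serves as a storage and donor vector for a DNA part rather than as an expression construct.

The payload is a roughly 500 bp insert, yckABD, cloned between BsmBI sites. It is the downstream homology arm of a pair that spans the B. subtilis yckA and yckB genes, which share homology with ABC transporters. The automated annotation labels this region as a fragment of E. coli tcyL, a permease component of the cystine ABC transporter. That label most likely reflects sequence similarity between ABC transporter proteins, not an E. coli origin for the insert. The Type IIS BsmBI sites suggest the arm is meant to be released and joined with other toolkit parts in a Golden Gate-style assembly. Combined with the matching upstream arm, it would direct integration of an assembled cassette into the yckAB locus of the B. subtilis chromosome by double-crossover recombination.

The sequencing-derived and depositor sequences differ by a single nucleotide in length and give the same feature map. Both are about 2.65 kb, which is shorter than the sum of the listed backbone and insert sizes.
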