Addgene plasmid #112790: pTU1-D-yckABD
Purpose: Downstream homology arm, Pair of HAs spans yckA and yckB, which share homology with ABC transporters in B. subtilis
Depositing lab: Chris French. Publication: BacilloFlex: A modular DNA assembly toolkit for Bacillus subtilis synthetic biology. Wicke N, Radford D, Verrone V, Wipat A, French CE. bioRxiv 185108 10.1101/185108.
Backbone
  Vector backbone: pSB1A2
  Backbone manufacturer: iGEM
  Backbone size w/o insert (bp): 2532
  Vector type: Bacterial Expression
Growth in bacteria
  Bacterial resistance: Ampicillin, 100 μg/mL
  Growth temperature: 37°C
  Growth strain: DH5alpha
  Copy number: High Copy
Gene/Insert
  Gene/Insert name: yckABD
  Species: Synthetic
  Insert size (bp): 506
  Cloning method: Restriction Enzyme; 5′ cloning site BsmB1 (unknown if destroyed); 3′ cloning site BsmB1 (unknown if destroyed)
Terms and licenses: Academic/Nonprofit Terms; Industry Terms: Not Available to Industry
Depositor comments: Please visit https://www.biorxiv.org/content/early/2017/09/06/185108 for bioRxiv preprint.
How to cite: pTU1-D-yckABD was a gift from Chris French (Addgene plasmid # 112790 ; http://n2t.net/addgene:112790 ; RRID:Addgene_112790)
